>Addgene plasmid #100008 | pNOC-CRISPR | addgene full sequence | sequence record 201983 | Addgene NGS Result
GGGCGAATTGGGCCCGACGTCGCATGCTCCCGGCCGCCATGGCGGCCGCGGGAATTCGATATCACTAGAG
TATAGCTACATGGTAGCTAGTAGTCGTCAAAGGAAATAAAGACATAGCGTAAAGTATACAAAATGACTTC
CGCGGCGCGGGAGCGGCAGGCAGCACTTGCAAAACGAAGCCCAATGGGCCAGATTACGGTCAACCTCGTC
ATTTTATTACGGTCGTCAGCAAGAGCGGTTTAGACCGTCGCCGGCACGGGTGGCTCCCGATATTCTTGGC
TTTCGTGGGTGGAGGCGGCGTGTGACTCCTCATCTTTAAGTAGTGGTCGCTTTTGCTGCATGCTTTTGAT
CACCTCGTGATTGATGGCTGGATTCTCAGCTGTCTTCTGACATCTTTGGGTGCATGGGTTGACCGGTGCA
AAGCTGACGCCCTTTTCGTCGTCGTTGCTGGTGTTAAAATTGCGCGTTTCTTTTTTTTCCGTCTTTGTCG
TCTTTTGACTTTTTTATCTTCTTTTCTGTCTTCTTTTATTCTTCTCTTCTTCTTCATCACTCCCTCTTCA
TTTTTCTTCTTCTTTTTCCTCGTCTATTGTCCTCGGGCATTACCAGTTGTGCTGCTCACGTGCGCGCAAG
CGGTGAAAGGGTGAGAGGATACACGGACAACAATCATTGAAAATTACGCTTAAAGCCGGTGCCTGGAAAA
GTCCACGCGCAGATGGCCTTTGCTTGCCTTGCTGCTGCTGCAGCTGCTGCTGCTGTCGCCTGTGATGGTA
ATGGTTGTTGTTGTGGTCCTGCTTGCTTGCTAGTTTGCATTGCGTTTGCGGTTGCCTTATGACCGACTCC
GTGTGATTGATCCTTAAACATATTTTATCATTGATGTGGATTGTGTGACGACGGCAAAAAAGAATTACTT
TACACATGACTATCACACCTGCTCCCCTCCCTTCTCCTTTCAATCGGTCAACTTCCCAACCGCTCCTCGA
AAATATTTCAGTTGAATCCTCTACTACGTACCCCTTACTTAAATTTACTTTCTCTCTCCCCATCAATGCG
CCGTTGTTCTGAAGTTGTATTATTGATGGGAGATGATTGGCACTGCACCAGACCTGGCCAAAAGCCACCA
CAGGTGGCCACATACTCTTGCATGGGTATACTCTACCGAGGCAAAGATTAAAGTGCACGTCCCCTGCCCC
TCTCTCTCCCTACTTCCTTCAGTCTCAGTGGTTCCGTGCCCGTTCAGCACTACATCGCCCTGCCCGCTGT
TCCTTCTCAAACAGCCACCCATCCCAACCCACATACACAGAAACAACCTTTCCTACACATTTTCCCAAGT
CTTCTCTTCACTATTCTACACTAATACACCACCGTGATATGCCGGTTATCTAGATGTCCTTTCTCCTTTC
TCATCCTTTCTTTCCCATGGTACCCAGGAGTCCCATTCGCCATGCCGAAGCATGTTGCCCAGCCGGCGCC
AGCGAGGAGGCTGGGACCATGCCGGCCAAAAGCACCGACTCGGTGCCACTTTTTCAAGTTGATAACGGAC
TAGCCTTATTTTAACTTGCTATTTCTAGCTCTAAAACGAAGAGCCAAGGCCTGCTCTTCATCGATTCTGT
GGATGGAGGGAGGGAAGGAGGGGGGGAGTGAGTGAGTCGAGAGAACGACGACTGGGGCAAAGAGAGGATG
ACGCCACTGCAACAAAAGACAGGGAAGAATAGAGGCTGTTGGAAAACAGGAACACAGTGAAGAATAGAGG
CTGCAGGGTAACAGGCACATTTATCGCAGAGAGGCGGGCGGCAGGGGCGATACGTAAAGAGACCCCTAAA
CTTCTCCGCGTCATCCGTTCACGCTACCTCCTTCCCTCCCTTTACTCCCATTGATCACCAAGGCAGCGCC
CGCAGCCACCAGCAGCCACCGTCCTCAGTGTCACAGCTAGACGCGTCCCCATCAGGCAGCAGACCACCAG
AATATGCGCTTTCGCTTCCCATCATATCCCTCCCTCCTCCCCTTCTATTCCTCATCATGCATCATTTCTT
TCTCCTTGCTGCATGCCCCTCTTCTTACCTTGGCTAAGATCTACCGGAGGAAGAAGTCTTCAACGATAGA
TAAATGCCTGTATCGTGATGGTTGTTTGAATGGTGGAAGTGAGCCAGGTATTGAGAACGAGGGGCGCAAG
GGTGCGTGGAAGAAGGCAGGGAGAGGCGAGGCGAAGGAGAAGGGCATGTGGTGGGAACGAAGCCTCCACA
CCACAGCCACCCATGCTTTTCTCTGTTCGAGTTCCCGGGTTCTACTCTCACACACTACACGTGCACAGAA
AACATTCACGCACAACAGAGATACAGAGGGATCCGTCGAGATGGTCTACACGTCCTAATGTCCCCTGCTT
TCGAAGCCCAGAGCCATCGCTTTCTGTTTTTATCCATTCGCAACACATCCTGTTCTCGCGACCTCTCCTC
TTCCTGGCCACCATCGCTTCTCCGTGCCATGCCCTGTACATCCTTCCCTCCCTCGTTGTCTACCACACTA
ATCATGCGCTCTGCAGCAGACACTCGGCTACTATTTGTGTCGTACGGATTGAGGGGAGGGAGGGGAAGGG
AGGCAAGAAGTAAATCGGTGGTCAACAACAGACGCGGTCTCCCCACCCTCCCTCATTCCTTTCCCCTCCT
ATAATGAGCGAAGAAAGCCATGGACACCGAGTCACCCACTCTCCTAATCCACCACCACCAGGGCACTAAC
GGACTCACGCTCACCAAACTCGGTAACAATATCCACTGCACACAGATACACACGCAACCCTCGAGCATGC
CCAAGAAAAAGCGGAAGGTGGACAAGAAGTACTCCATTGGGCTCGATATCGGCACAAACAGCGTCGGCTG
GGCCGTCATTACGGACGAGTACAAGGTGCCGAGCAAAAAATTCAAAGTTCTGGGCAATACCGATCGCCAC
AGCATAAAGAAGAACCTCATTGGCGCCCTCCTGTTCGACTCCGGGGAGACGGCCGAAGCCACGCGGCTCA
AAAGAACAGCACGGCGCAGATATACCCGCAGAAAGAATCGGATCTGCTACCTGCAGGAGATCTTTAGTAA
TGAGATGGCTAAGGTGGATGACTCTTTCTTCCATAGGCTGGAGGAGTCCTTTTTGGTGGAGGAGGATAAA
AAGCACGAGCGCCACCCAATCTTTGGCAATATCGTGGACGAGGTGGCGTACCATGAAAAGTACCCAACCA
TATATCATCTGAGGAAGAAGCTTGTAGACAGTACTGATAAGGCTGACTTGCGGTTGATCTATCTCGCGCT
GGCGCATATGATCAAATTTCGGGGACACTTCCTCATCGAGGGGGACCTGAACCCAGACAACAGCGATGTC
GACAAACTCTTTATCCAACTGGTTCAGACTTACAATCAGCTTTTCGAAGAGAACCCGATCAACGCATCCG
GAGTTGACGCCAAAGCAATCCTGAGCGCTAGGCTGTCCAAATCCCGGCGGCTCGAAAACCTCATCGCACA
GCTCCCTGGGGAGAAGAAGAACGGCCTGTTTGGTAATCTTATCGCCCTGTCACTCGGGCTGACCCCCAAC
TTTAAATCTAACTTCGACCTGGCCGAAGATGCCAAGCTTCAACTGAGCAAAGACACCTACGATGATGATC
TCGACAATCTGCTGGCCCAGATCGGCGACCAGTACGCAGACCTTTTTTTGGCGGCAAAGAACCTGTCAGA
CGCCATTCTGCTGAGTGATATTCTGCGAGTGAACACGGAGATCACCAAAGCTCCGCTGAGCGCTAGTATG
ATCAAGCGCTATGATGAGCACCACCAAGACTTGACTTTGCTGAAGGCCCTTGTCAGACAGCAACTGCCTG
AGAAGTACAAGGAAATTTTCTTCGATCAGTCTAAAAATGGCTACGCCGGATACATTGACGGCGGAGCAAG
CCAGGAGGAATTTTACAAATTTATTAAGCCCATCTTGGAAAAAATGGACGGCACCGAGGAGCTGCTGGTA
AAGCTTAACAGAGAAGATCTGTTGCGCAAACAGCGCACTTTCGACAATGGAAGCATCCCCCACCAGATTC
ACCTGGGCGAACTGCACGCTATCCTCAGGCGGCAAGAGGATTTCTACCCCTTTTTGAAAGATAACAGGGA
AAAGATTGAGAAAATCCTCACATTTCGGATACCCTACTATGTAGGCCCCCTCGCCCGGGGAAATTCCAGA
TTCGCGTGGATGACTCGCAAATCAGAAGAGACCATCACTCCCTGGAACTTCGAGGAAGTCGTGGATAAGG
GGGCCTCTGCCCAGTCCTTCATCGAAAGGATGACTAACTTTGATAAAAATCTGCCTAACGAAAAGGTGCT
TCCTAAACACTCTCTGCTGTACGAGTACTTCACAGTTTATAACGAGCTCACCAAGGTCAAATACGTCACA
GAAGGGATGAGAAAGCCAGCATTCCTGTCTGGAGAGCAGAAGAAAGCTATCGTGGACCTCCTCTTCAAGA
CGAACCGGAAAGTTACCGTGAAACAGCTCAAAGAAGACTATTTCAAAAAGATTGAATGTTTCGACTCTGT
TGAAATCAGCGGAGTGGAGGATCGCTTCAACGCATCCCTGGGAACGTATCACGATCTCCTGAAAATCATT
AAAGACAAGGACTTCCTGGACAATGAGGAGAACGAGGACATTCTTGAGGACATTGTCCTCACCCTTACGT
TGTTTGAAGATAGGGAGATGATTGAAGAACGCTTGAAAACTTACGCTCATCTCTTCGACGACAAAGTCAT
GAAACAGCTCAAGAGGCGCCGATATACAGGATGGGGGCGGCTGTCAAGAAAACTGATCAATGGGATCCGA
GACAAGCAGAGTGGAAAGACAATCCTGGATTTTCTTAAGTCCGATGGATTTGCCAACCGGAACTTCATGC
AGTTGATCCATGATGACTCTCTCACCTTTAAGGAGGACATCCAGAAAGCACAAGTTTCTGGCCAGGGGGA
CAGTCTTCACGAGCACATCGCTAATCTTGCAGGTAGCCCAGCTATCAAAAAGGGAATACTGCAGACCGTT
AAGGTCGTGGATGAACTCGTCAAAGTAATGGGAAGGCATAAGCCCGAGAATATCGTTATCGAGATGGCCC
GAGAGAACCAAACTACCCAGAAGGGACAGAAGAACAGTAGGGAAAGGATGAAGAGGATTGAAGAGGGTAT
AAAAGAACTGGGGTCCCAAATCCTTAAGGAACACCCAGTTGAAAACACCCAGCTTCAGAATGAGAAGCTC
TACCTGTACTACCTGCAGAACGGCAGGGACATGTACGTGGATCAGGAACTGGACATCAATCGGCTCTCCG
ACTACGACGTGGATCATATCGTGCCCCAGTCTTTTCTCAAAGATGATTCTATTGATAATAAAGTGTTGAC
AAGATCCGATAAAAATAGAGGGAAGAGTGATAACGTCCCCTCAGAAGAAGTTGTCAAGAAAATGAAAAAT
TATTGGCGGCAGCTGCTGAACGCCAAACTGATCACACAACGGAAGTTCGATAATCTGACTAAGGCTGAAC
GAGGTGGCCTGTCTGAGTTGGATAAAGCCGGCTTCATCAAAAGGCAGCTTGTTGAGACACGCCAGATCAC
CAAGCACGTGGCCCAAATTCTCGATTCACGCATGAACACCAAGTACGATGAAAATGACAAACTGATTCGA
GAGGTGAAAGTTATTACTCTGAAGTCTAAGCTGGTCTCAGATTTCAGAAAGGACTTTCAGTTTTATAAGG
TGAGAGAGATCAACAATTACCACCATGCGCATGATGCCTACCTGAATGCAGTGGTAGGCACTGCACTTAT
CAAAAAATATCCCAAGCTTGAATCTGAATTTGTTTACGGAGACTATAAAGTGTACGATGTTAGGAAAATG
ATCGCAAAGTCTGAGCAGGAAATAGGCAAGGCCACCGCTAAGTACTTCTTTTACAGCAATATTATGAATT
TTTTCAAGACCGAGATTACACTGGCCAATGGAGAGATTCGGAAGCGACCACTTATCGAAACAAACGGAGA
AACAGGAGAAATCGTGTGGGACAAGGGTAGGGATTTCGCGACAGTCCGGAAGGTCCTGTCCATGCCGCAG
GTGAACATCGTTAAAAAGACCGAAGTACAGACCGGAGGCTTCTCCAAGGAAAGTATCCTCCCGAAAAGGA
ACAGCGACAAGCTGATCGCACGCAAAAAAGATTGGGACCCCAAGAAATACGGCGGATTCGATTCTCCTAC
AGTCGCTTACAGTGTACTGGTTGTGGCCAAAGTGGAGAAAGGGAAGTCTAAAAAACTCAAAAGCGTCAAG
GAACTGCTGGGCATCACAATCATGGAGCGATCAAGCTTCGAAAAAAACCCCATCGACTTTCTCGAGGCGA
AAGGATATAAAGAGGTCAAAAAAGACCTCATCATTAAGCTTCCCAAGTACTCTCTCTTTGAGCTTGAAAA
CGGCCGGAAACGAATGCTCGCTAGTGCGGGCGAGCTGCAGAAAGGTAACGAGCTGGCACTGCCCTCTAAA
TACGTTAATTTCTTGTATCTGGCCAGCCACTATGAAAAGCTCAAAGGGTCTCCCGAAGATAATGAGCAGA
AGCAGCTGTTCGTGGAACAACACAAACACTACCTTGATGAGATCATCGAGCAAATAAGCGAATTCTCCAA
AAGAGTGATCCTCGCCGACGCTAACCTCGATAAGGTGCTTTCTGCTTACAATAAGCACAGGGATAAGCCC
ATCAGGGAGCAGGCAGAAAACATTATCCACTTGTTTACTCTGACCAACTTGGGCGCGCCTGCAGCCTTCA
AGTACTTCGACACCACCATAGACAGAAAGCGGTACACCTCTACAAAGGAGGTCCTGGACGCCACACTGAT
TCATCAGTCAATTACGGGGCTCTATGAAACAAGAATCGACCTCTCTCAGCTCGGTGGAGACAGCAGGGCT
GACGGGTCCGGCAGCGGGTCCGTTAACATGGTGTTTACTCTCGAGGACTTCGTGGGCGACTGGCGGCAGA
CAGCTGGCTATAACCTCGACCAGGTGCTGGAGCAGGGCGGTGTGTCCTCGCTTTTCCAGAACCTGGGCGT
CTCCGTGACCCCAATCCAGCGCATCGTCCTGAGCGGCGAGAACGGCCTGAAGATCGACATCCACGTCATC
ATTCCCTACGAGGGCCTGAGCGGGGACCAAATGGGCCAGATCGAGAAGATCTTCAAGGTTGTGTACCCCG
TGGACGATCACCACTTCAAGGTGATACTGCACTACGGGACGCTGGTCATCGACGGTGTGACGCCGAACAT
GATTGACTACTTCGGCCGTCCTTACGAGGGCATTGCCGTGTTCGACGGCAAGAAGATCACGGTGACCGGC
ACCCTGTGGAACGGCAATAAGATCATTGACGAGCGGCTGATCAACCCGGATGGCTCGCTGTTGTTCCGCG
TGACCATCAACGGGGTAACCGGCTGGCGCCTGTGCGAGCGCATCCTGGCCGGATACCCCTACGACGTGCC
CGACTACGCGTCCATGGTGGCTAGCCCGAAAAAGAAGAGGAAGGTCTGACAATTGGAAAGATCCAAGAGA
GACGAGTAGAGATTTTTTTTTTGGGATTGATGTTTGTCGTTCTTTGAGTTGTCGTCGAGTTACGCCTTTT
GTAAGAATGTTCCGCAGGAGAGGAGGAGGATGGGCATGAGTGAGGGTGAGAGGGCTTGCCCGCTTTTTTT
TTTAAAAACGCTGAAGACGTGGTTGTCAAACAAACCCCCCATAGAAACGATTTTGTTACGGTGCGGTCCA
GACGTCACTTGAATGGCTCCGCGGAAAGGCCAGGGAGGGAAGGGGGGAGGGAGGAAACATGAAACATGTT
GAACGGCTCAACAGGGTTTGGGGGACAAGAGAGGTAGCGCCCTGATGGACTGCTCCCTCCCCTCCTTTCC
CTCAATGTCTCATTCATCCATGCTTCCCCCTTCTCTCTCTCCCCTCCGTTCCATCCCCCGCGGGCGTGGT
AGTGGCGTGATGGGATCCACTAAAATGTACGTGTAAGAAAAGCCGGTGAGCTTACGCTTTTGTGAAAGTG
GGAGTACGAGTGTTGTGTGTGTGTGTAGTGGTTTCAGACCCCAGACAGAGGCGAAGCAGAAAAAGCAGAC
GATGAAGACGACGAAGAAATGAGCAGTCTATTTTTATCGTGGAAACAGAAGAGGTGATATCGTCTCCTGC
AGGCATGCAAGCTGATCCACTAGAGGCCATGGCGGCCGCACTAGTGGATCCCCCGGGATGCATACTTGGC
CTAGGAAGATGGAGTGGATGGAGGAGGAGGCGAGCGTAGCAGCAAGCGTGAGTTATACAGCCAGGCACAT
GTCGCAATCCTTCGGTCTCGGGCTTAAAATCCACGCACTAATCACGCTGGGCCATGCAAAGAGCAATGCC
GAGGCCCACCACACAAAACGCTGTGTCGCGCGTTGCGGCCTGAAGCTTCATACTTCTTAGTCGCCGCCAA
AAGGGCTCGAGAGACGAGACCCGTTGGCATGACCGATGTTGTTCGACGCGGTTTGCTTCGTCACAGTCGA
CGTGATTCAGGAATCTGGAGCCTGCAGATCATTTTTTTCAGCCTGATATCGTTCTTTTCCACTGAGAACC
ATCAGACCACCTTTTCTTCCATTGTGTGAAGGAGTAGGAGTTGCCGTGCTGCTTTGTGGGAGACATCTGC
GATGGTGACCAGCCTCCCGTCGTCTGGTCGACGTGACGAGCCTCTTCACTGTTCTTCGACGGAGAGACGC
AAGCGAGACGGCTCTAGACCTTTTGGACACGCATTCTGTGTGTGAACTAGTGGACAGTGATACCACGTCT
GAAAGCTCACCACTGCCCATGGTGCAGCTACTTGTCACAAAGTTTTGACTCCGTCGGTATCACCATTCGC
GCTCGTGTGCCTGGTTGTTCCGCCACGCCGGCCTGCCCCGGGGCGGGGCAATATTCTAAAATCTCACGCA
AAACACCGCACTTACCCCTCACACATATTCGTGATAGACCACCACCAATCTCAGCCCGCATCAACACAGT
CGAGGGCCCCGGGGGGCAATAAGATATGAAAAAGCCTGAACTCACCGCGACGTCTGTCGAGAAGTTTCTG
ATCGAAAAGTTCGACAGCGTCTCCGACCTGATGCAGCTCTCGGAGGGCGAAGAATCTCGTGCTTTCAGCT
TCGATGTAGGAGGGCGTGGATATGTCCTGCGGGTAAATAGCTGCGCCGATGGTTTCTACAAAGATCGTTA
TGTTTATCGGCACTTTGCATCGGCCGCGCTCCCGATTCCGGAAGTGCTTGACATTGGGGAATTCAGCGAG
AGCCTGACCTATTGCATCTCCCGCCGTGCACAGGGTGTCACGTTGCAAGACCTGCCTGAAACCGAACTGC
CCGCTGTTCTGCAGCCGGTCGCGGAGGCCATGGATGCGATCGCTGCGGCCGATCTTAGCCAGACGAGCGG
GTTCGGCCCATTCGGACCGCAAGGAATCGGTCAATACACTACATGGCGTGATTTCATATGCGCGATTGCT
GATCCCCATGTGTATCACTGGCAAACTGTGATGGACGACACCGTCAGTGCGTCCGTCGCGCAGGCTCTCG
ATGAGCTGATGCTTTGGGCCGAGGACTGCCCCGAAGTCCGGCACCTCGTGCACGCGGATTTCGGCTCCAA
CAATGTCCTGACGGACAATGGCCGCATAACAGCGGTCATTGACTGGAGCGAGGCGATGTTCGGGGATTCC
CAATACGAGGTCGCCAACATCTTCTTCTGGAGGCCGTGGTTGGCTTGTATGGAGCAGCAGACGCGCTACT
TCGAGCGGAGGCATCCGGAGCTTGCAGGATCGCCGCGGCTCCGGGCGTATATGCTCCGCATTGGTCTTGA
CCAACTCTATCAGAGCTTGGTTGACGGCAATTTCGATGATGCAGCTTGGGCGCAGGGTCGATGCGACGCA
ATCGTCCGATCCGGAGCCGGGACTGTCGGGCGTACACAAATCGCCCGCAGAAGCGCGGCCGTCTGGACCG
ATGGCTGTGTAGAAGTACTCGCCGATAGTGGAAACCGACGCCCCAGCACTCGTCCGAGGGCAAAGGAATA
GAGTAGATGCCGACCGGAGTCCGCAAAAATCACCAGTCTCTCTCTACAAATCTATCTCTCTCTATTTTTC
TCCAGAATAATGTGTGAGTAGTTCCCAGATAAGGGAATTAGGGTTCTTATAGGGTTTCGCTCATGTGTTG
AGCATATAAGAAACCCTTAGTATGTATTTGTATTTGTAAAATACTTCTATCAATAAAATTTCTAATTCCT
AAAACCAAAATCCAGTGACCAGCTTCCTCGCTCACTGACTCGCTGCGCTCGGTCGTTCGGCTGCGGCGAG
CGGTATCAGCTCACTCAAAGGCGGTAATACGGTTATCCACAGAATCAGGGGATAACGCAGGAAAGAACAT
GTGAGCAAAAGGCCAGCAAAAGGCCAGGAACCGTAAAAAGGCCGCGTTGCTGGCGTTTTTCCATAGGCTC
CGCCCCCCTGACGAGCATCACAAAAATCGACGCTCAAGTCAGAGGTGGCGAAACCCGACAGGACTATAAA
GATACCAGGCGTTTCCCCCTGGAAGCTCCCTCGTGCGCTCTCCTGTTCCGACCCTGCCGCTTACCGGATA
CCTGTCCGCCTTTCTCCCTTCGGGAAGCGTGGCGCTTTCTCATAGCTCACGCTGTAGGTATCTCAGTTCG
GTGTAGGTCGTTCGCTCCAAGCTGGGCTGTGTGCACGAACCCCCCGTTCAGCCCGACCGCTGCGCCTTAT
CCGGTAACTATCGTCTTGAGTCCAACCCGGTAAGACACGACTTATCGCCACTGGCAGCAGCCACTGGTAA
CAGGATTAGCAGAGCGAGGTATGTAGGCGGTGCTACAGAGTTCTTGAAGTGGTGGCCTAACTACGGCTAC
ACTAGAAGAACAGTATTTGGTATCTGCGCTCTGCTGAAGCCAGTTACCTTCGGAAAAAGAGTTGGTAGCT
CTTGATCCGGCAAACAAACCACCGCTGGTAGCGGTGGTTTTTTTGTTTGCAAGCAGCAGATTACGCGCAG
AAAAAAAGGATCTCAAGAAGATCCTTTGATCTTTTCTACGGGGTCTGACGCTCAGTGGAACGAAAACTCA
CGTTAAGGGATTTTGGTCATGAGATTATCAAAAAGGATCTTCACCTAGATCCTTTTAAATTAAAAATGAA
GTTTTAAATCAATCTAAAGTATATATGAGTAAACTTGGTCTGACAGTTACCAATGCTTAATCAGTGAGGC
ACCTATCTCAGCGATCTGTCTATTTCGTTCATCCATAGTTGCCTGACTCCCCGTCGTGTAGATAACTACG
ATACGGGAGGGCTTACCATCTGGCCCCAGTGCTGCAATGATACCGCGAGACCCACGCTCACCGGCTCCAG
ATTTATCAGCAATAAACCAGCCAGCCGGAAGGGCCGAGCGCAGAAGTGGTCCTGCAACTTTATCCGCCTC
CATCCAGTCTATTAATTGTTGCCGGGAAGCTAGAGTAAGTAGTTCGCCAGTTAATAGTTTGCGCAACGTT
GTTGCCATTGCTACAGGCATCGTGGTGTCACGCTCGTCGTTTGGTATGGCTTCATTCAGCTCCGGTTCCC
AACGATCAAGGCGAGTTACATGATCCCCCATGTTGTGCAAAAAAGCGGTTAGCTCCTTCGGTCCTCCGAT
CGTTGTCAGAAGTAAGTTGGCCGCAGTGTTATCACTCATGGTTATGGCAGCACTGCATAATTCTCTTACT
GTCATGCCATCCGTAAGATGCTTTTCTGTGACTGGTGAGTACTCAACCAAGTCATTCTGAGAATAGTGTA
TGCGGCGACCGAGTTGCTCTTGCCCGGCGTCAATACGGGATAATACCGCGCCACATAGCAGAACTTTAAA
AGTGCTCATCATTGGAAAACGTTCTTCGGGGCGAAAACTCTCAAGGATCTTACCGCTGTTGAGATCCAGT
TCGATGTAACCCACTCGTGCACCCAACTGATCTTCAGCATCTTTTACTTTCACCAGCGTTTCTGGGTGAG
CAAAAACAGGAAGGCAAAATGCCGCAAAAAAGGGAATAAGGGCGACACGGAAATGTTGAATACTCATACT
CTTCCTTTTTCAATATTATTGAAGCATTTATCAGGGTTATTGTCTCATGAGCGGATACATATTTGAATGT
ATTTAGAAAAATAAACAAATAGGGGTTCCGCGCACATTTCCCCGAAAAGTGCCACCTGATGCGGTGTGAA
ATACCGCACAGATGCGTAAGGAGAAAATACCGCATCAGGAAATTGTAAGCGTTAATATTTTGTTAAAATT
CGCGTTAAATTTTTGTTAAATCAGCTCATTTTTTAACCAATAGGCCGAAATCGGCAAAATCCCTTATAAA
TCAAAAGAATAGACCGAGATAGGGT
[37 nt withheld, positions 12416-12452]
AAAGAACGTGGACTCCAACGTCAAAGG
[49 nt withheld, positions 12480-12528]
T
[91 nt withheld, positions 12530-12620]
G
[124 nt withheld, positions 12622-12745]
CCATTCGCCATTCAGGCTGCGCAACTGTTGGGAAGGGCGATCGGTGCGGGCCTCTTCGCTATTACGCCAG
CTGGCGAAAGGGGGATGTGCTGCAAGGCGATTAAGTTGGGTAACGCCAGGGTTTTCCCAGTCACGACGTT
GTAAAACGACGGCCAGTGAATTGTAATACGACTCACTATA
Features (pLannotate 1.2.2; 14 found; start..end, strand, type, name):
   1502..1577    -  misc_RNA       gRNA scaffold: guide RNA scaffold for the Streptococcus pyogenes CRISPR/Cas9 system
   2819..6921    +  CDS            Cas9 (fragment): Cas9 (Csn1) endonuclease from the Streptococcus pyogenes Type II CRISPR/Cas system generates RNA-guided double strand breaks in DNA
   6955..7470    +  CDS            LUCI_OPLGR (fragment): Experimental evidence at protein level: Swiss-Prot protein existence level 1. Catalytic subunit of oplophorus-luciferin 2-monooxygenase. Oxidoreductase that converts coelenterazine (the oplophorus luciferin) to coelenteramide under emission of blue light with a maximum at 454 nm. Is also active with bisdeoxycoelenterazine. From Oplophorus gracilirostris (Luminous shrimp).
   8186..8203    +  misc_feature   MCS (fragment): pUC18/19 multiple cloning site
   8230..8252    +  misc_feature   MCS (fragment): pBluescript multiple cloning site
   9056..10081   +  CDS            HygR: aminoglycoside phosphotransferase from E. coli; aph(4)-Ia; confers resistance to hygromycin
  10147..10306   +  polyA_signal   CaMV poly(A) signal (fragment): cauliflower mosaic virus polyadenylation signal
  10488..11076   -  rep_origin     ori: high-copy-number ColE1/pMB1/pBR322/pUC origin of replication
  11247..12107   -  CDS            AmpR: β-lactamase; bla; confers resistance to ampicillin, carbenicillin, and related antibiotics
  12108..12212   -  promoter       AmpR promoter: bla
  12239..12289   +  misc_feature   bom (fragment): basis of mobility region from pBR322
  12317..12745   -  rep_origin     f1 ori (sequence partly withheld): f1 bacteriophage origin of replication; arrow indicates direction of (+) strand synthesis
  12749..12906   -  CDS            lacZα (fragment): LacZα fragment of β-galactosidase; lacZ fragment
  12909..2       +  promoter       T7 promoter (across the origin): promoter for bacteriophage T7 RNA polymerase
