[The description below was written by a language model from this plasmid's Addgene catalogue record and pLannotate feature annotations shown in this document.]
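Description:
pNOC-CRISPR is an approximately 12.9 kb algal expression vector for CRISPR/Cas9 genome editing in the oleaginous microalga Nannochloropsis oceanica. It is catalogued as an empty backbone, meaning a target-specific guide sequence has still to be cloned in by restriction-enzyme methods. In E. coli it is maintained as a high-copy plasmid through a ColE1/pUC-type origin and selected with ampicillin via the β-lactamase gene and its native promoter. Leftover cloning-vector elements are also annotated: an f1 phage origin, a lacZα fragment, a T7 promoter, a partial bom region and fragments of pUC and pBluescript polylinkers.

The payload consists of Streptococcus pyogenes Cas9 fused at its C terminus to Nlux, annotated as the catalytic subunit of Oplophorus luciferase. This luminescent reporter allows Cas9 expression to be monitored in transformants by light output. A S. pyogenes guide RNA scaffold lies upstream of Cas9 on the opposite strand. The record names the Ribi promoter, and this divergent layout would fit a single promoter region between the two units, but no promoter is annotated there and the record does not state how each unit is driven. A separate cassette carries the hygromycin phosphotransferase gene followed by a CaMV polyadenylation signal, giving hygromycin selection in the alga. Its promoter is not identified in the feature table.

According to the record, the plasmid is intended for integration into the Nannochloropsis genome, so Cas9-Nlux, the sgRNA and the resistance marker are delivered together for targeted gene disruption. No algal episomal maintenance element is annotated, which is consistent with that use.
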