Addgene plasmid #100008: pNOC-CRISPR
Purpose: (Empty Backbone) Expresses Cas9-Nlux and sgRNA in Nannochloropsis oceanica, contains hygromycin resistance cassette, for integration into genome
Depositing lab: Eva Farre. Depositing organization: Michigan State University. Publication: Nontransgenic Marker-Free Gene Disruption by an Episomal CRISPR System in the Oleaginous Microalga, Nannochloropsis oceanica CCMP1779. Poliner E, Takeuchi T, Du ZY, Benning C, Farre EM. ACS Synth Biol. 2018 Apr 20;7(4):962-968. doi: 10.1021/acssynbio.7b00362. Epub 2018 Mar 14. PubMed 29518315.
Backbone
  Vector backbone: pNOC-CRISPR-HA
  Backbone size (bp): 12919
  Vector type: Algae, Nannochloropsis expression
  Promoter: Ribi promoter
  Selectable markers: Hygromycin
  Tag / fusion protein: Cas9-Nlux (C terminal on insert)
Growth in bacteria
  Bacterial resistance: Ampicillin, 100 μg/mL
  Growth temperature: 37°C
  Growth strain: DH5alpha
  Copy number: High Copy
Gene/Insert
  Cloning method: Restriction Enzyme
  Sequencing primers: 5′ GTTAAC ATGGTGTTTACTCTCGAGGAC; 3′ GCTAGCcaccatGGACGCGTAGTCGGGCACGTC
Terms and licenses: Academic/Nonprofit Terms; Industry Terms: Not Available to Industry
How to cite: pNOC-CRISPR was a gift from Eva Farre (Addgene plasmid # 100008 ; http://n2t.net/addgene:100008 ; RRID:Addgene_100008)
